LOCUS       pU6_(GLuc)_TOP1 3303 bp DNA circular UNA 07-JUL-2015
DEFINITION  Transient expression of the "TOP1" construct, targeting the GLuc
            reporter, in mammalian cells. U6 promoter.
ACCESSION   urn.local...1435877939364.145
VERSION     urn.local...1435877939364.145
KEYWORDS    .
SOURCE
  ORGANISM  .
FEATURES             Location/Qualifiers
     CDS             complement(1..861)
                     /gene="bla"
                     /note="ampR (confers resistance to ampicillin)"
                     /codon_start=1
                     /product="beta-lactamase"
                     /translation="MSIQHFRVALIPFFAAFCLPVFAHPETLVKVKDAEDQLGARVGYI
                     ELDLNSGKILESFRPEERFPMMSTFKVLLCGAVLSRIDAGQEQLGRRIHYSQNDLVEYS
                     PVTEKHLTDGMTVRELCSAAITMSDNTAANLLLTTIGGPKELTAFLHNMGDHVTRLDRW
                     EPELNEAIPNDERDTTMPVAMATTLRKLLTGELLTLASRQQLIDWMEADKVAGPLLRSA
                     LPAGWFIADKSGAGERGSRGIIAALGPDGKPSRIVVIYTTGSQATMDERNRQIAEIGAS
                     LIKHW"
                     /label="bla CDS"
     gene            complement(1..861)
                     /gene="bla"
                     /label="bla gene"
     sig_peptide     complement(793..861)
                     /gene="bla"
                     /note="required for secretion to the periplasm; cleaved off
                     to form the mature beta-lactamase protein."
                     /label="bla signal peptide"
     -10_signal      complement(905..910)
                     /note="bla promoter (counter-clockwise); GAGACA; transcript
                     start 2548 (complementary strand)"
                     /label="-10 signal"
     -35_signal      complement(926..931)
                     /note="bla promoter (counter-clockwise); TTCAAA"
                     /label="-35 signal"
     origin          1061^1062
                     /label="origin"
     source          order(1062..>1487,<2089..1061)
                     /organism="Cloning vector pNEB193"
                     /mol_type="other DNA"
                     /label="source Cloning vector pNEB193"
     primer_bind     1413..1436
                     /created_by="User"
                     /label="M13F(-47) From Genewiz"
     primer_bind     1419..1436
                     /created_by="User"
                     /label="M13(-41)F From Genewiz"
     primer_bind     1439..1456
                     /created_by="User"
                     /label="M13F(-21) From Genewiz"
     promoter        1488..1727
                     /created_by="User"
                     /label="U6_Promoter"
     ncRNA           1728..1748
                     /created_by="User"
                     /modified_by="User"
                     /label="GLuc_gRNA"
     ncRNA           1749..1834
                     /created_by="User"
                     /modified_by="User"
                     /label="sgRNA_Core"
     ncRNA           1835..1840
                     /created_by="User"
                     /modified_by="User"
                     /label="Linker"
     ncRNA           1841..2081
                     /created_by="User"
                     /modified_by="User"
                     /label="P4-P6[3xPP7_SL]"
     misc_feature    1976..2000
                     /created_by="User"
                     /label="PP7_SL1"
     misc_feature    2004..2028
                     /created_by="User"
                     /label="PP7_SL2"
     misc_feature    2032..2056
                     /created_by="User"
                     /label="PP7_SL3"
     terminator      2082..2088
                     /created_by="User"
                     /modified_by="User"
                     /label="Pol_III_Termination"
     misc_feature    complement(2150..2166)
                     /created_by="User"
                     /label="M13R From Genewiz"
                     /note="Geneious type: primer_bind_reverse"
     -10_signal      complement(2199..2204)
                     /note="Plac promoter (drives lacZalpha; counter-clockwise);
                     TATGTT"
                     /label="-10 signal"
     -35_signal      complement(2223..2228)
                     /note="Plac promoter (drives lacZalpha; counter-clockwise);
                     TTTACA"
                     /label="-35 signal"
     protein_bind    complement(2248..2260)
                     /note="CAP protein binding site"
                     /bound_moiety="catabolite activator protein (CAP)"
                     /label="CAP protein binding site protein bind"
     rep_origin      complement(2545..3133)
                     /note="pMB1 origin of replication (counter-clockwise)
                     (RNAII -35 to RNA/DNA switch point)"
                     /label="rep origin"
     misc_RNA        complement(2545..3097)
                     /note="RNAII transcript (complementary strand)"
                     /label="RNA"
     -35_signal      2951..2956
                     /note="RNAI promoter (clockwise); TTGAAG"
                     /label="RNAI promoter (clockwise); TTGAAG -35 signal"
     -10_signal      2973..2978
                     /note="RNAI promoter (clockwise); GCTACA"
                     /label="RNAI promoter (clockwise); GCTACA -10 signal"
     misc_RNA        2987..3094
                     /note="RNAI transcript"
                     /label="RNAI transcript"
     -10_signal      complement(3107..3112)
                     /note="RNAII promoter (counter-clockwise); CGTAAT"
                     /label="-10 signal"
     -35_signal      complement(3128..3133)
                     /note="RNAII promoter (counter-clockwise); TTGAGA"
                     /label="-35 signal"
ORIGIN
        1 ttaccaatgc ttaatcagtg aggcacctat ctcagcgatc tgtctatttc gttcatccat
       61 agttgcctga ctccccgtcg tgtagataac tacgatacgg gagggcttac catctggccc
      121 cagtgctgca atgataccgc gagacccacg ctcaccggct ccagatttat cagcaataaa
      181 ccagccagcc ggaagggccg agcgcagaag tggtcctgca actttatccg cctccatcca
      241 gtctattaat tgttgccggg aagctagagt aagtagttcg ccagttaata gtttgcgcaa
      301 cgttgttgcc attgctacag gcatcgtggt gtcacgctcg tcgtttggta tggcttcatt
      361 cagctccggt tcccaacgat caaggcgagt tacatgatcc cccatgttgt gcaaaaaagc
      421 ggttagctcc ttcggtcctc cgatcgttgt cagaagtaag ttggccgcag tgttatcact
      481 catggttatg gcagcactgc ataattctct tactgtcatg ccatccgtaa gatgcttttc
      541 tgtgactggt gagtactcaa ccaagtcatt ctgagaatag tgtatgcggc gaccgagttg
      601 ctcttgcccg gcgtcaatac gggataatac cgcgccacat agcagaactt taaaagtgct
      661 catcattgga aaacgttctt cggggcgaaa actctcaagg atcttaccgc tgttgagatc
      721 cagttcgatg taacccactc gtgcacccaa ctgatcttca gcatctttta ctttcaccag
      781 cgtttctggg tgagcaaaaa caggaaggca aaatgccgca aaaaagggaa taagggcgac
      841 acggaaatgt tgaatactca tactcttcct ttttcaatat tattgaagca tttatcaggg
      901 ttattgtctc atgagcggat acatatttga atgtatttag aaaaataaac aaataggggt
      961 tccgcgcaca tttccccgaa aagtgccacc tgacgtctaa gaaaccatta ttatcatgac
     1021 attaacctat aaaaataggc gtatcacgag gccctttcgt ctcgcgcgtt tcggtgatga
     1081 cggtgaaaac ctctgacaca tgcagctccc ggagacggtc acagcttgtc tgtaagcgga
     1141 tgccgggagc agacaagccc gtcagggcgc gtcagcgggt gttggcgggt gtcggggctg
     1201 gcttaactat gcggcatcag agcagattgt actgagagtg caccatatgc ggtgtgaaat
     1261 accgcacaga tgcgtaagga gaaaataccg catcaggcgc cattcgccat tcaggctgcg
     1321 caactgttgg gaagggcgat cggtgcgggc ctcttcgcta ttacgccagc tggcgaaagg
     1381 gggatgtgct gcaaggcgat taagttgggt aacgccaggg ttttcccagt cacgacgttg
     1441 taaaacgacg gccagtgaat tcgagctcgg tacccggggg cgcgccgttt cccatgattc
     1501 cttcatattt gcatatacga tacaaggctg ttagagagat aattggaatt aatttgactg
     1561 taaacacaaa gatattagta caaaatacgt gacgtagaaa gtaataattt cttgggtagt
     1621 ttgcagtttt aaaattatgt tttaaaatgg actatcatat gcttaccgta acttgaaagt
     1681 atttcgattt cttggcttta tatatcttgt ggaaaggacg aaacaccgat ctagatacga
     1741 ctcactatgt ttaagagcta tgctggaaac agcatagcaa gtttaaataa ggctagtccg
     1801 ttatcaactt gaaaaagtgg caccgagtcg gtgcttcatt ggaattgcgg gaaaggggtc
     1861 aacagccgtt cagtaccaag tctcagggga aactttgaga tggccttgca aagggtatgg
     1921 taataagctg acggacatgg tcctaacacg cagccaagtc ctaagtcaac agtctggagc
     1981 agacgatatg gcgtcgctcc tctccacgag agcatatggg ctccgtggtc tccagcagac
     2041 gatatggcgt cgctggtctc tgttgatatg gatgcagttc atttttttct taattaagtc
     2101 tagagtcgac tgtttaaacc tgcaggcatg caagcttggc gtaatcatgg tcatagctgt
     2161 ttcctgtgtg aaattgttat ccgctcacaa ttccacacaa catacgagcc ggaagcataa
     2221 agtgtaaagc ctggggtgcc taatgagtga gctaactcac attaattgcg ttgcgctcac
     2281 tgcccgcttt ccagtcggga aacctgtcgt gccagctgca ttaatgaatc ggccaacgcg
     2341 cggggagagg cggtttgcgt attgggccgc ttcctcgctc actgactcgc tgcgctcggt
     2401 cgttcggctg cggcgagcgg tatcagctca ctcaaaggcg gtaatacggt tatccacaga
     2461 atcaggggat aacgcaggaa agaacatgtg agcaaaaggc cagcaaaagg ccaggaaccg
     2521 taaaaaggcc gcgttgctgg cgtttttcca taggctccgc ccccctgacg agcatcacaa
     2581 aaatcgacgc tcaagtcaga ggtggcgaaa cccgacagga ctataaagat accaggcgtt
     2641 tccccctgga agctccctcg tgcgctctcc tgttccgacc ctgccgctta ccggatacct
     2701 gtccgccttt ctcccttcgg gaagcgtggc gctttctcat agctcacgct gtaggtatct
     2761 cagttcggtg taggtcgttc gctccaagct gggctgtgtg cacgaacccc ccgttcagcc
     2821 cgaccgctgc gccttatccg gtaactatcg tcttgagtcc aacccggtaa gacacgactt
     2881 atcgccactg gcagcagcca ctggtaacag gattagcaga gcgaggtatg taggcggtgc
     2941 tacagagttc ttgaagtggt ggcctaacta cggctacact agaagaacag tatttggtat
     3001 ctgcgctctg ctgaagccag ttaccttcgg aaaaagagtt ggtagctctt gatccggcaa
     3061 acaaaccacc gctggtagcg gtggtttttt tgtttgcaag cagcagatta cgcgcagaaa
     3121 aaaaggatct caagaagatc ctttgatctt ttctacgggg tctgacgctc agtggaacga
     3181 aaactcacgt taagggattt tggtcatgag attatcaaaa aggatcttca cctagatcct
     3241 tttaaattaa aaatgaagtt ttaaatcaat ctaaagtata tatgagtaaa cttggtctga
     3301 cag
//
