>Addgene plasmid #68423 | pU6_(GLuc)_TOP1 | depositor full sequence | sequence record 125554 | Full Sequence
TTACCAATGCTTAATCAGTGAGGCACCTATCTCAGCGATCTGTCTATTTCGTTCATCCATAGTTGCCTGA
CTCCCCGTCGTGTAGATAACTACGATACGGGAGGGCTTACCATCTGGCCCCAGTGCTGCAATGATACCGC
GAGACCCACGCTCACCGGCTCCAGATTTATCAGCAATAAACCAGCCAGCCGGAAGGGCCGAGCGCAGAAG
TGGTCCTGCAACTTTATCCGCCTCCATCCAGTCTATTAATTGTTGCCGGGAAGCTAGAGTAAGTAGTTCG
CCAGTTAATAGTTTGCGCAACGTTGTTGCCATTGCTACAGGCATCGTGGTGTCACGCTCGTCGTTTGGTA
TGGCTTCATTCAGCTCCGGTTCCCAACGATCAAGGCGAGTTACATGATCCCCCATGTTGTGCAAAAAAGC
GGTTAGCTCCTTCGGTCCTCCGATCGTTGTCAGAAGTAAGTTGGCCGCAGTGTTATCACTCATGGTTATG
GCAGCACTGCATAATTCTCTTACTGTCATGCCATCCGTAAGATGCTTTTCTGTGACTGGTGAGTACTCAA
CCAAGTCATTCTGAGAATAGTGTATGCGGCGACCGAGTTGCTCTTGCCCGGCGTCAATACGGGATAATAC
CGCGCCACATAGCAGAACTTTAAAAGTGCTCATCATTGGAAAACGTTCTTCGGGGCGAAAACTCTCAAGG
ATCTTACCGCTGTTGAGATCCAGTTCGATGTAACCCACTCGTGCACCCAACTGATCTTCAGCATCTTTTA
CTTTCACCAGCGTTTCTGGGTGAGCAAAAACAGGAAGGCAAAATGCCGCAAAAAAGGGAATAAGGGCGAC
ACGGAAATGTTGAATACTCATACTCTTCCTTTTTCAATATTATTGAAGCATTTATCAGGGTTATTGTCTC
ATGAGCGGATACATATTTGAATGTATTTAGAAAAATAAACAAATAGGGGTTCCGCGCACATTTCCCCGAA
AAGTGCCACCTGACGTCTAAGAAACCATTATTATCATGACATTAACCTATAAAAATAGGCGTATCACGAG
GCCCTTTCGTCTCGCGCGTTTCGGTGATGACGGTGAAAACCTCTGACACATGCAGCTCCCGGAGACGGTC
ACAGCTTGTCTGTAAGCGGATGCCGGGAGCAGACAAGCCCGTCAGGGCGCGTCAGCGGGTGTTGGCGGGT
GTCGGGGCTGGCTTAACTATGCGGCATCAGAGCAGATTGTACTGAGAGTGCACCATATGCGGTGTGAAAT
ACCGCACAGATGCGTAAGGAGAAAATACCGCATCAGGCGCCATTCGCCATTCAGGCTGCGCAACTGTTGG
GAAGGGCGATCGGTGCGGGCCTCTTCGCTATTACGCCAGCTGGCGAAAGGGGGATGTGCTGCAAGGCGAT
TAAGTTGGGTAACGCCAGGGTTTTCCCAGTCACGACGTTGTAAAACGACGGCCAGTGTTTCCCATGATTC
CTTCATATTTGCATATACGATACAAGGCTGTTAGAGAGATAATTGGAATTAATTTGACTGTAAACACAAA
GATATTAGTACAAAATACGTGACGTAGAAAGTAATAATTTCTTGGGTAGTTTGCAGTTTTAAAATTATGT
TTTAAAATGGACTATCATATGCTTACCGTAACTTGAAAGTATTTCGATTTCTTGGCTTTATATATCTTGT
GGAAAGGACGAAACACCGATCTAGATACGACTCACTATGTTTAAGAGCTATGCTGGAAACAGCATAGCAA
GTTTAAATAAGGCTAGTCCGTTATCAACTTGAAAAAGTGGCACCGAGTCGGTGCTTCATTGGAATTGCGG
GAAAGGGGTCAACAGCCGTTCAGTACCAAGTCTCAGGGGAAACTTTGAGATGGCCTTGCAAAGGGTATGG
TAATAAGCTGACGGACATGGTCCTAACACGCAGCCAAGTCCTAAGTCAACAGTCTGGAGCAGACGATATG
GCGTCGCTCCTCTCCACGAGAGCATATGGGCTCCGTGGTCTCCAGCAGACGATATGGCGTCGCTGGTCTC
TGTTGATATGGATGCAGTTCATTTTTTTCTTAATTAAGTCTAGAGTCGACTGTTTAAACCTGCAGGCATG
CAAGCTTGGCGTAATCATGGTCATAGCTGTTTCCTGTGTGAAATTGTTATCCGCTCACAATTCCACACAA
CATACGAGCCGGAAGCATAAAGTGTAAAGCCTGGGGTGCCTAATGAGTGAGCTAACTCACATTAATTGCG
TTGCGCTCACTGCCCGCTTTCCAGTCGGGAAACCTGTCGTGCCAGCTGCATTAATGAATCGGCCAACGCG
CGGGGAGAGGCGGTTTGCGTATTGGGCGCTCTTCCGCTTCCTCGCTCACTGACTCGCTGCGCTCGGTCGT
TCGGCTGCGGCGAGCGGTATCAGCTCACTCAAAGGCGGTAATACGGTTATCCACAGAATCAGGGGATAAC
GCAGGAAAGAACATGTGAGCAAAAGGCCAGCAAAAGGCCAGGAACCGTAAAAAGGCCGCGTTGCTGGCGT
TTTTCCATAGGCTCCGCCCCCCTGACGAGCATCACAAAAATCGACGCTCAAGTCAGAGGTGGCGAAACCC
GACAGGACTATAAAGATACCAGGCGTTTCCCCCTGGAAGCTCCCTCGTGCGCTCTCCTGTTCCGACCCTG
CCGCTTACCGGATACCTGTCCGCCTTTCTCCCTTCGGGAAGCGTGGCGCTTTCTCATAGCTCACGCTGTA
GGTATCTCAGTTCGGTGTAGGTCGTTCGCTCCAAGCTGGGCTGTGTGCACGAACCCCCCGTTCAGCCCGA
CCGCTGCGCCTTATCCGGTAACTATCGTCTTGAGTCCAACCCGGTAAGACACGACTTATCGCCACTGGCA
GCAGCCACTGGTAACAGGATTAGCAGAGCGAGGTATGTAGGCGGTGCTACAGAGTTCTTGAAGTGGTGGC
CTAACTACGGCTACACTAGAAGAACAGTATTTGGTATCTGCGCTCTGCTGAAGCCAGTTACCTTCGGAAA
AAGAGTTGGTAGCTCTTGATCCGGCAAACAAACCACCGCTGGTAGCGGTGGTTTTTTTGTTTGCAAGCAG
CAGATTACGCGCAGAAAAAAAGGATCTCAAGAAGATCCTTTGATCTTTTCTACGGGGTCTGACGCTCAGT
GGAACGAAAACTCACGTTAAGGGATTTTGGTCATGAGATTATCAAAAAGGATCTTCACCTAGATCCTTTT
AAATTAAAAATGAAGTTTTAAATCAATCTAAAGTATATATGAGTAAACTTGGTCTGACAG
Features (pLannotate 1.2.2; 13 found; start..end, strand, type, name):
      1..861     -  CDS            AmpR: β-lactamase; bla; confers resistance to ampicillin, carbenicillin, and related antibiotics
    862..966     -  promoter       AmpR promoter: bla
   1061..1096    +  CDS            rop (fragment): Rop protein, which maintains plasmids at low copy number; rop
   1198..1297    +  misc_feature   bom (fragment): basis of mobility region from pBR322
   1303..1457    -  CDS            lacZα (fragment): LacZα fragment of β-galactosidase; lacZ fragment
   1458..1689    +  promoter       U6 promoter: RNA polymerase III promoter for human U6 snRNA
   1737..1804    +  misc_RNA       tracrRNA (fragment): trans-activating CRISPR RNA for the Streptococcus pyogenes CRISPR/Cas9 system
   2088..2107    +  misc_feature   MCS (fragment): pUC18/19 multiple cloning site
   2144..2160    -  protein_bind   lac operator: The lac repressor binds to the lac operator to inhibit transcription in E. coli. This inhibition can be relieved by adding lactose or isopropyl-β-D-thiogalactopyranoside (IPTG). lac repressor encoded by lacI
   2168..2198    -  promoter       lac promoter: promoter for the E. coli lac operon
   2213..2234    -  protein_bind   CAP binding site: CAP binding activates transcription in the presence of cAMP. E. coli catabolite activator protein
   2247..2339    -  CDS            lacI (fragment): lac repressor; lacI; The lac repressor binds to the lac operator to inhibit transcription in E. coli. This inhibition can be relieved by adding lactose or isopropyl-β-D-thiogalactopyranoside (IPTG).
   2522..3110    -  rep_origin     ori: high-copy-number ColE1/pMB1/pBR322/pUC origin of replication
