[The description below was written by a language model from this plasmid's Addgene catalogue record, the feature table of its GenBank file and pLannotate feature annotations shown in this document.]
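Description:
pU6_(GLuc)_TOP1 is a small, high-copy plasmid built on the pNEB193 cloning backbone (a pUC-type vector) for transient expression of an extended CRISPR guide RNA in mammalian cells. It replicates in E. coli through the pMB1/pUC-type origin and is selected with ampicillin via the bla β-lactamase gene. It carries no mammalian selection marker or viral elements, so it is delivered by transfection. Remnants of the backbone's lacZα region, lac promoter/operator and CAP site flank the insert, along with M13 primer sites used for sequencing.

The payload is a single RNA polymerase III transcription unit. A human U6 promoter drives the synthetic "TOP1" RNA, which begins with a roughly 20-nt guide directed at a target site in a Gaussia luciferase (GLuc) reporter construct. This is followed by the S. pyogenes-type sgRNA core scaffold and a short linker. A 3′ "accessory domain" of about 240 nt comes next, made of the Tetrahymena P4-P6 folded RNA domain carrying a cassette of three PP7 stem-loops. A short Pol III terminator ends the transcript. The PP7 hairpins are binding sites for the PP7 coat protein, so the appended RNA can recruit PP7-fused effector or reporter proteins. No Cas9 or dCas9 is encoded, so it must be supplied separately.

The construct belongs to the CRISPR-Display system, which tests whether large structured RNA cargo attached to an sgRNA can be carried to a specific DNA locus by Cas9. The two sequence records held differ slightly in length (3,303 versus 3,280 bp), with correspondingly offset feature coordinates, but they describe the same architecture.
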