Addgene plasmid #68423: pU6_(GLuc)_TOP1
Purpose: Transient expression of the "TOP1" construct, targeting the GLuc reporter, in mammalian cells. U6 promoter
Depositing lab: John Rinn. Publication: Multiplexable, locus-specific targeting of long RNAs with CRISPR-Display. Shechner DM, Hacisuleyman E, Younger ST, Rinn JL. Nat Methods. 2015 Jul;12(7):664-70. doi: 10.1038/nmeth.3433. Epub 2015 Jun 1. PubMed 26030444.
Backbone
  Vector backbone: pNEB193
  Backbone manufacturer: NEB
  Vector type: Mammalian Expression, CRISPR, Synthetic Biology
Growth in bacteria
  Bacterial resistance: Ampicillin, 100 μg/mL
  Growth temperature: 37°C
  Growth strain: DH5alpha
  Copy number: High Copy
Gene/Insert
  Gene/Insert name: TOP1 construct (alt name: Gluc sgRNA with accessory domain added)
  gRNA/shRNA sequence: gRNA: GATCTAGATACGACTCACTAT
  Species: Synthetic
  Promoter: human U6
  Cloning method: Ligation Independent Cloning
  Sequencing primers: 5′ LKO.1 5; 3′ M13R
Terms and licenses: Academic/Nonprofit Terms; Industry Terms: Not Available to Industry
Depositor comments: sgRNA core targets the (ATCTAGATACGACTCACTAT) sequence in the Gluc reporter. Contains a 3'-"accessory domain," comprising the T. thermophilia P4-P6 domain appended with a casette of PP7 stem-loops
How to cite: pU6_(GLuc)_TOP1 was a gift from John Rinn (Addgene plasmid # 68423 ; http://n2t.net/addgene:68423 ; RRID:Addgene_68423)
