>Addgene plasmid #68423 | pU6_(GLuc)_TOP1 | addgene partial sequence | sequence record 124611 | LKO1_5 5'-GACTATCATATGCTTACCGT-3'
TTCTTGGCTTTATATATCTTGTGGAAAGGACGAAACACCGATCTAGATACGACTCACTATGTTTAAGAGC
TATGCTGGAAACAGCATAGCAAGTTTAAATAAGGCTAGTCCGTTATCAACTTGAAAAAGTGGCACCGAGT
CGGTGCTTCATTGGAATTGCGGGAAAGGGGTCAACAGCCGTTCAGTACCAAGTCTCAGGGGAAACTTTGA
GATGGCCTTGCAAAGGGTATGGTAATAAGCTGACGGACATGGTCCTAACACGCAGCCAAGTCCTAAGTCA
ACAGTCTGGAGCAGACGATATGGCGTCGCTCCTCTCCACGAGAGCATATGGGCTCCGTGGTCTCCAGCAG
ACGATATGGCGTCGCTGGTCTCTGTTGATATGGATGCAGTTCATTTTTTTCTTAATTAAGTCTAGAGTCG
ACTGTTTAAACCTGCAGGCATGCAAGCTTGGCGTAATCATGGTCATAGCTGTTTCCTGTGTGAAATTGTT
ATCCGCTCACAATTCCACACAACATACGAGCCGGAAGCATAAAGTGTAAAGCCTGGGGTGCCTAATGAGT
GAGCTAACTCACATTAATTGCGTTGCGCTCACTGCCCGCTTTCCAGTCGGGAAACCTGTCGTGCCAGCTG
CATTAATGAATCGGCCAACGCGCGGGGAGAGGCGGTTTGCGTATTGGGCGCTCTTCCGCTTCCTCGCTCA
CTGACTCGCTGCGCTCGGTCGTTCGGCTGCGGCGAGCGGTATCAGCTCACTCAAAGGCGGTAATACGGTT
ATCCACAGAATCAGGGGATAACGCAGGAAAGAACATGTGAGCAAAAGGCCAGCAAAAGGCCAGGAACCGT
AAAAAGGCCGCGTTGCTGGCGTTTTTCCATAGGCTCCGCCCCCCTGACGAGCATCACAAAAATCGACGCT
CAAGTCAGAGGTGGCGAAACCCGACAGGACTATAAAGATACCAGGCGTTTCCCCCTGGAAGCTCCCTCGT
GCGCTCTCCTGTTCCGACCCTGCCGCTTACCGGATACCTGTCCGCCTTTCTCCCTTCGGGAA
