>Addgene plasmid #68423 | pU6_(GLuc)_TOP1 | addgene partial sequence | sequence record 124612 | M13-Rev 5'-CAGGAAACAGCTATGACC-3'
GCAGGTTTAAACAGTCGACTCTAGACTTAATTAAGAAAAAAATGAACTGCATCCATATCAACAGAGACCA
GCGACGCCATATCGTCTGCTGGAGACCACGGAGCCCATATGCTCTCGTGGAGAGGAGCGACGCCATATCG
TCTGCTCCAGACTGTTGACTTAGGACTTGGCTGCGTGTTAGGACCATGTCCGTCAGCTTATTACCATACC
CTTTGCAAGGCCATCTCAAAGTTTCCCCTGAGACTTGGTACTGAACGGCTGTTGACCCCTTTCCCGCAAT
TCCAATGAAGCACCGACTCGGTGCCACTTTTTCAAGTTGATAACGGACTAGCCTTATTTAAACTTGCTAT
GCTGTTTCCAGCATAGCTCTTAAACATAGTGAGTCGTATCTAGATCGGTGTTTCGTCCTTTCCACAAGAT
ATATAAAGCCAAGAAATCGAAATACTTTCAAGTTACGGTAAGCATATGATAGTCCATTTTAAAACATAAT
TTTAAAACTGCAAACTACCCAAGAAATTATTACTTTCTACGTCACGTATTTTGTACTAATATCTTTGTGT
TTACAGTCAAATTAATTCCAATTATCTCTCTAACAGCCTTGTATCGTATATGCAAATATGAAGGAATCAT
GGGAAACACTGGCCGTCGTTTTACAACGTCGTGACTGGGAAAACCCTGGCGTTACCCAACTTAATCGCCT
TGCAGCACATCCCCCTTTCGCCAGCTGGCGTAATAGCGAAGAGGCCCGCACCGATCGCCCTTCCCAACAG
TTGCGCAGCCTGAATGGCGAATGGCGCCTGATGCGGTATTTTCTCCTTACGCATCTGTGCGGTATTTCAC
ACCGCATATGGTGCACTCTCAGTACAATCTGCTCTGATGCCGCATAGTTAAGCCAGCCCCGACACCCGCC
AACACCCGCTGACGCGCCCTGACGGGCTTGTCTGCTCCCGGCATCCGCTTACAGACAAGCTGTGACCGTC
TCCGGGAGCTGCATGTGTCAGAGGTTTTCACCGTCATCACCGAAACGCGCGAGACGAAAGGGCCTCGTGA
TACGCCTATTTTTATAGGTTAATGTCATGATAATAATGGTTTCTTAGACGTCAGTG
